Addgene plasmid #143022: TFORF0399
Purpose: Lentiviral vector for overexpressing transcription factor ORFs with unique 24-bp barcodes. Barcodes facilitate identification of transcription factors in pooled screens.
Depositing lab: Feng Zhang. Depositing organization: Broad Institute. Publication: A transcription factor atlas of directed differentiation. Joung J, Ma S, Tay T, Geiger-Schuller KR, Kirchgatterer PC, Verdine VK, Guo B, Arias-Garcia MA, Allen WE, Singh A, Kuksenko O, Abudayyeh OO, Gootenberg JS, Fu Z, Macrae RK, Buenrostro JD, Regev A, Zhang F. Cell. 2023 Jan 5;186(1):209-229.e26. doi: 10.1016/j.cell.2022.11.026. PubMed 36608654.
Backbone
  Vector backbone: pLX_TRC317
  Backbone manufacturer: Broad Institute Genetic Perturbation Platform
  Backbone size w/o insert (bp): 8264
  Vector type: Mammalian Expression, Lentiviral
  Selectable markers: Puromycin
Growth in bacteria
  Bacterial resistance: Ampicillin, 100 μg/mL
  Growth temperature: 37°C
  Growth strain: NEB Stable
  Copy number: High Copy
Gene/Insert
  Gene/Insert name: ZNF2
  Species: H. sapiens (human)
  Insert size (bp): 1253
  Entrez Gene: ZNF2 (a.k.a. A1-5, ZNF661, Zfp661)
  Promoter: EF1a
  Cloning method: Unknown
  Sequencing primers: 5′ GGGTGGAGACTGAAGTTAGGCCAG; 3′ CACATAGCGTAAAAGGAGCAACATAG
Terms and licenses: Academic/Nonprofit Terms; Industry Terms: Not Available to Industry
Depositor comments: NM_001017396,ENST00000617923 . The transcription factor ORF portion of this plasmid was synthesized by Genewiz. Please test multiple small colonies in case of plasmid recombination. To make this collection available in a timely manner, a portion of this collection was not fully sequenced by Addgene. If an Addgene verified full plasmid sequence is not available, please contact us prior to placing an order to request the full sequence.
How to cite: TFORF0399 was a gift from Feng Zhang (Addgene plasmid # 143022 ; http://n2t.net/addgene:143022 ; RRID:Addgene_143022)
