[The description below was written by a language model from this plasmid's Addgene catalogue record and pLannotate feature annotations shown in this document.]
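Description:
TFORF0399 is a third-generation-style, self-inactivating lentiviral expression plasmid built on the pLX_TRC317 backbone for overexpressing the human zinc-finger transcription factor ZNF2 (also known as ZNF661) in mammalian cells. It belongs to a barcoded transcription factor ORF collection: each clone carries a unique 24-bp barcode so that the transcription factor delivered to a cell can be identified by sequencing in pooled overexpression screens, such as directed-differentiation screens. In bacteria, the plasmid is maintained through a high-copy ColE1/pUC-type origin with ampicillin resistance (AmpR). An f1 origin and remnants of a lac/T7/T3 cloning region are also present. The depositor notes that recombination can occur, as is common for LTR-containing plasmids.

The viral genome is transcribed from an RSV promoter fused to a truncated HIV-1 5' LTR and contains the Ψ packaging signal, a gag fragment, the RRE for Rev-dependent nuclear export, a cPPT/CTS, a WPRE to boost transcript expression, and a ΔU3 3' LTR that inactivates LTR promoter activity after integration, followed by an SV40 poly(A) signal. Two cassettes lie within it. An SV40 early promoter drives puromycin N-acetyltransferase for selecting transduced cells, and a downstream EF-1α promoter drives the synthesized ZNF2 ORF. The automated annotation labels only about 480 bp as ZNF2, whereas the catalogue lists a 1,253-bp insert; the unannotated stretch between that match and the WPRE probably holds the rest of the ORF and the barcode, although the table does not mark the barcode. A short U6 promoter fragment annotated just upstream of the WPRE appears to be a partial match rather than a functional element.
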