Features (pLannotate 1.2.2; 31 found; start..end, strand, type, name):
      5..231     +  promoter       RSV promoter: Rous sarcoma virus enhancer/promoter
    232..412     +  LTR            5' LTR (truncated): truncated 5' long terminal repeat (LTR) from HIV-1
    459..584     +  misc_feature   HIV-1 Ψ: packaging signal of human immunodeficiency virus type 1
    568..931     +  CDS            HIV-1 gag (fragment): gag protein from human immunodeficiency virus 1; gag
   1077..1310    +  misc_feature   RRE: The Rev response element (RRE) of HIV-1 allows for Rev-dependent mRNA export from the nucleus to the cytoplasm.
   1687..1713    +  CDS            Rev (fragment): human immunodeficiency virus 1 (HIV-1) Rev protein; rev; enhances nuclear export of unspliced and incompletely spliced viral mRNAs
   1720..1743    +  promoter       SV40 promoter (fragment): SV40 early promoter
   1744..1815    +  promoter       SV40 promoter (fragment): SV40 enhancer and early promoter
   1839..1974    +  rep_origin     SV40 ori: SV40 origin of replication
   2020..2616    +  CDS            PuroR (fragment): puromycin N-acetyltransferase; pac from Streptomyces; confers resistance to puromycin
   2665..2782    +  misc_feature   cPPT/CTS: central polypurine tract and central termination sequence of HIV-1
   2847..2913    +  CDS            small t antigen (fragment): SV40 (simian virus 40) small t antigen
   2920..4098    +  promoter       EF-1α promoter: strong constitutive promoter for human elongation factor EF-1α
   4115..4591    +  CDS            ZNF2 (fragment): ZNF2_HUMAN - Also known as ZNF661. Experimental evidence at protein level: Swiss-Prot protein existence level 1. May be involved in transcriptional regulation. From Homo sapiens (Human).
   5279..5332    +  promoter       U6 promoter (fragment): RNA polymerase III promoter for human U6 snRNA
   5374..5962    +  misc_feature   WPRE: woodchuck hepatitis virus posttranscriptional regulatory element
   6013..6032    +  misc_feature   cPPT/CTS (fragment): central polypurine tract and central termination sequence of HIV-1
   6034..6267    +  LTR            3' LTR (ΔU3): self-inactivating 3' long terminal repeat (LTR) from HIV-1
   6345..6466    +  polyA_signal   SV40 poly(A) signal: SV40 polyadenylation signal
   6506..6641    +  rep_origin     SV40 ori: SV40 origin of replication
   6662..6680    -  promoter       T7 promoter: promoter for bacteriophage T7 RNA polymerase
   6688..6843    +  CDS            lacZα (fragment): LacZα fragment of β-galactosidase; lacZ fragment
   6848..7276    +  rep_origin     f1 ori (sequence partly withheld): f1 bacteriophage origin of replication; arrow indicates direction of (+) strand synthesis
   7329..7433    +  promoter       AmpR promoter: bla
   7434..8294    +  CDS            AmpR: β-lactamase; bla; confers resistance to ampicillin, carbenicillin, and related antibiotics
   8465..9053    +  rep_origin     ori: high-copy-number ColE1/pMB1/pBR322/pUC origin of replication
   9236..9328    +  CDS            lacI (fragment): lac repressor; lacI; The lac repressor binds to the lac operator to inhibit transcription in E. coli. This inhibition can be relieved by adding lactose or isopropyl-β-D-thiogalactopyranoside (IPTG).
   9341..9362    +  protein_bind   CAP binding site: CAP binding activates transcription in the presence of cAMP. E. coli catabolite activator protein
   9377..9407    +  promoter       lac promoter: promoter for the E. coli lac operon
   9415..9431    +  protein_bind   lac operator: The lac repressor binds to the lac operator to inhibit transcription in E. coli. This inhibition can be relieved by adding lactose or isopropyl-β-D-thiogalactopyranoside (IPTG). lac repressor encoded by lacI
   9476..9494    +  promoter       T3 promoter: promoter for bacteriophage T3 RNA polymerase
>Addgene plasmid #143022 | TFORF0399 | addgene full sequence | sequence record 399047 | Addgene NGS Result
TTAATGTAGTCTTATGCAATACTCTTGTAGTCTTGCAACATGGTAACGATGAGTTAGCAACATGCCTTAC
AAGGAGAGAAAAAGCACCGTGCATGCCGATTGGTGGAAGTAAGGTGGTACGATCGTGCCTTATTAGGAAG
GCAACAGACGGGTCTGACATGGATTGGACGAACCACTGAATTGCCGCATTGCAGAGATATTGTATTTAAG
TGCCTAGCTCGATACATAAACGGGTCTCTCTGGTTAGACCAGATCTGAGCCTGGGAGCTCTCTGGCTAAC
TAGGGAACCCACTGCTTAAGCCTCAATAAAGCTTGCCTTGAGTGCTTCAAGTAGTGTGTGCCCGTCTGTT
GTGTGACTCTGGTAACTAGAGATCCCTCAGACCCTTTTAGTCAGTGTGGAAAATCTCTAGCAGTGGCGCC
CGAACAGGGACTTGAAAGCGAAAGGGAAACCAGAGGAGCTCTCTCGACGCAGGACTCGGCTTGCTGAAGC
GCGCACGGCAAGAGGCGAGGGGCGGCGACTGGTGAGTACGCCAAAAATTTTGACTAGCGGAGGCTAGAAG
GAGAGAGATGGGTGCGAGAGCGTCAGTATTAAGCGGGGGAGAATTAGATCGCGATGGGAAAAAATTCGGT
TAAGGCCAGGGGGAAAGAAAAAATATAAATTAAAACATATAGTATGGGCAAGCAGGGAGCTAGAACGATT
CGCAGTTAATCCTGGCCTGTTAGAAACATCAGAAGGCTGTAGACAAATACTGGGACAGCTACAACCATCC
CTTCAGACAGGATCAGAAGAACTTAGATCATTATATAATACAGTAGCAACCCTCTATTGTGTGCATCAAA
GGATAGAGATAAAAGACACCAAGGAAGCTTTAGACAAGATAGAGGAAGAGCAAAACAAAAGTAAGACCAC
CGCACAGCAAGCGGCCGCTGATCTTCAGACCTGGAGGAGGAGATATGAGGGACAATTGGAGAAGTGAATT
ATATAAATATAAAGTAGTAAAAATTGAACCATTAGGAGTAGCACCCACCAAGGCAAAGAGAAGAGTGGTG
CAGAGAGAAAAAAGAGCAGTGGGAATAGGAGCTTTGTTCCTTGGGTTCTTGGGAGCAGCAGGAAGCACTA
TGGGCGCAGCGTCAATGACGCTGACGGTACAGGCCAGACAATTATTGTCTGGTATAGTGCAGCAGCAGAA
CAATTTGCTGAGGGCTATTGAGGCGCAACAGCATCTGTTGCAACTCACAGTCTGGGGCATCAAGCAGCTC
CAGGCAAGAATCCTGGCTGTGGAAAGATACCTAAAGGATCAACAGCTCCTGGGGATTTGGGGTTGCTCTG
GAAAACTCATTTGCACCACTGCTGTGCCTTGGAATGCTAGTTGGAGTAATAAATCTCTGGAACAGATTTG
GAATCACACGACCTGGATGGAGTGGGACAGAGAAATTAACAATTACACAAGCTTAATACACTCCTTAATT
GAAGAATCGCAAAACCAGCAAGAAAAGAATGAACAAGAATTATTGGAATTAGATAAATGGGCAAGTTTGT
GGAATTGGTTTAACATAACAAATTGGCTGTGGTATATAAAATTATTCATAATGATAGTAGGAGGCTTGGT
AGGTTTAAGAATAGTTTTTGCTGTACTTTCTATAGTGAATAGAGTTAGGCAGGGATATTCACCATTATCG
TTTCAGACCCACCTCCCAACCCCGAGGGGACCCATGCATTGCATCTCAATTAGTCAGCAACCAGGTGTGG
AAAGTCCCCAGGCTCCCCAGCAGGCAGAAGTATGCAAAGCATGCGTCTCAATTAGTCAGCAACCATAGTC
CCGCCCCTAACTCCGCCCATCCCGCCCCTAACTCCGCCCAGTTCCGCCCATTCTCCGCCCCATGGCTGAC
TAATTTTTTTTATTTATGCAGAGGCCGAGGCCGCCTCGGCCTCTGAGCTATTCCAGAAGTAGTGAGGAGG
CTTTTTTGGAGGCCTAGGCTTTTGCAAAAAGCTTTCTAGAGGTACCACCGGAGCTTACCATGACCGAGTA
CAAGCCCACGGTGCGCCTCGCCACCCGCGACGACGTCCCCAGGGCCGTACGCACCCTCGCCGCCGCGTTC
GCCGACTACCCCGCCACGCGCCACACCGTCGATCCGGACCGCCACATCGAGCGGGTCACCGAGCTGCAAG
AACTCTTCCTCACGCGCGTCGGGCTCGACATCGGCAAGGTGTGGGTCGCGGACGACGGCGCCGCCGTGGC
GGTCTGGACCACGCCGGAGAGCGTCGAAGCGGGGGCGGTGTTCGCCGAGATCGGCCCGCGCATGGCCGAG
TTGAGCGGTTCCCGGCTGGCCGCGCAGCAACAGATGGAAGGCCTCCTGGCGCCGCACCGGCCCAAGGAGC
CCGCGTGGTTCCTGGCCACCGTCGGCGTCTCGCCCGACCACCAGGGCAAGGGTCTGGGCAGCGCCGTCGT
GCTCCCCGGAGTGGAGGCGGCCGAGCGCGCCGGGGTGCCCGCCTTCCTGGAGACCTCCGCGCCCCGCAAC
CTCCCCTTCTACGAGCGGCTCGGCTTCACCGTCACCGCCGACGTCGAGGTGCCCGAAGGACCGCGCACCT
GGTGCATGACCCGCAAGCCCGGTGCCAGTTAACGAATTCTAGATCTTGAGACAAATGGCAGTATTCATCC
ACAATTTTAAAAGAAAAGGGGGGATTGGGGGGTACAGTGCAGGGGAAAGAATAGTAGACATAATAGCAAC
AGACATACAAACTAAAGAATTACAAAAACAAATTACAAAAATTCAAAATTTTCGGGTTTATTACAGGGAC
AGCAGAGATCCACTTTGGCGCCGGCTCGAGGCCTGCAGGTGCAAAGATGGATAAAGTTTTAAACAGAGAG
GAATCTTTGCAGCTAATGGACCTTCTAGGTCTTGAAAGGAGTGGGAATTGGCTCCGGTGCCCGTCAGTGG
GCAGAGCGCACATCGCCCACAGTCCCCGAGAAGTTGGGGGGAGGGGTCGGCAATTGAACCGGTGCCTAGA
GAAGGTGGCGCGGGGTAAACTGGGAAAGTGATGTCGTGTACTGGCTCCGCCTTTTTCCCGAGGGTGGGGG
AGAACCGTATATAAGTGCAGTAGTCGCCGTGAACGTTCTTTTTCGCAACGGGTTTGCCGCCAGAACACAG
GTAAGTGCCGTGTGTGGTTCCCGCGGGCCTGGCCTCTTTACGGGTTATGGCCCTTGCGTGCCTTGAATTA
CTTCCACCTGGCTGCAGTACGTGATTCTTGATCCCGAGCTTCGGGTTGGAAGTGGGTGGGAGAGTTCGAG
GCCTTGCGCTTAAGGAGCCCCTTCGCCTCGTGCTTGAGTTGAGGCCTGGCCTGGGCGCTGGGGCCGCCGC
GTGCGAATCTGGTGGCACCTTCGCGCCTGTCTCGCTGCTTTCGATAAGTCTCTAGCCATTTAAAATTTTT
GATGACCTGCTGCGACGCTTTTTTTCTGGCAAGATAGTCTTGTAAATGCGGGCCAAGATCTGCACACTGG
TATTTCGGTTTTTGGGGCCGCGGGCGGCGACGGGGCCCGTGCGTCCCAGCGCACATGTTCGGCGAGGCGG
GGCCTGCGAGCGCGGCCACCGAGAATCGGACGGGGGTAGTCTCAAGCTGGCCGGCCTGCTCTGGTGCCTG
GCCTCGCGCCGCCGTGTATCGCCCCGCCCTGGGCGGCAAGGCTGGCCCGGTCGGCACCAGTTGCGTGAGC
GGAAAGATGGCCGCTTCCCGGCCCTGCTGCAGGGAGCTCAAAATGGAGGACGCGGCGCTCGGGAGAGCGG
GCGGGTGAGTCACCCACACAAAGGAAAAGGGCCTTTCCGTCCTCAGCCGTCGCTTCATGTGACTCCACGG
AGTACCGGGCGCCGTCCAGGCACCTCGATTAGTTCTCGAGCTTTTGGAGTACGTCGTCTTTAGGTTGGGG
GGAGGGGTTTTATGCGATGGAGTTTCCCCACACTGAGTGGGTGGAGACTGAAGTTAGGCCAGCTTGGCAC
TTGATGTAATTCTCCTTGGAATTTGCCCTTTTTGAGTTTGGATCTTGGTTCATTCTCAAGCCTCAGACAG
TGGTTCAAAGTTTTTTTCTTCCATTTCAGGTGTCGTGAGGCTAGCACCGCCACCATGCTGGAGAACTATA
ACAGCATTGTGTCATTGGGCCTTCCAGTTCCTCAACCTGATGTGATTTTCCAATTGAAGAGAGGGGACAA
GCCGTGGATGGTAGATCTTCATGGGTCTGAGGAGAGAGAATGGCCAGAGAGTGTCTCTCTAGACTGGGAA
ACTAAGCCTGAGATTCACGATGCTTCAGACAAAAAATCAGAAGGATCATTGAGGGAATGCCTTGGAAGGC
AAAGTCCTCTGTGTCCTAAATTTGAAGTTCATACACCCAATGGCAGGATGGGAACAGAAAAGCAAAGCCC
TTCAGGGGAGACTCGTAAGAAATCCCTCTCCCGGGACAAAGGCTTGCGGCGACGGTCAGCCCTGTCCAGG
GAAATTCTCACTAAAGAGAGACACCAGGAATGCAGTGACTGTGGGAAGACCTTTTTTGACCACTCATCCC
TCACCCGCCATCAGAGGACTCACACTGGGGAGAAGCCCTACGACTGCCGCGAGTGTGGGAAAGCCTTCAG
CCACAGGAGCAGCCTCAGCAGACATCTGATGTCACACACTGGGGAGAGCCCCTACGAGTGCAGTGTGTGC
TCAAAAGCCTTCTTTGACCGTTCGTCCCTAACTGTCCATCAGCGAATTCACACTGGAGAGAAACCCTTTC
AGTGCAACGAGTGTGGAAAAGCCTTTTTTGACCGTTCATCCCTTACTCGACACCAGAGAATTCACACTGG
AGAAAGTCCTTATGAATGTCATCAGTGTGGGAAAGCCTTTAGCCAGAAAAGTATTCTTACTCGCCATCAG
CTAATCCACACTGGCAGGAAGCCTTATGAGTGTAACGAGTGCGGGAAAGCTTTCTATGGTGTCTCGTCTC
TGAATAGACATCAGAAAGCTCATGCTGGGGACCCTCGCTATCAGTGTAACGAGTGTGGCAAAGCTTTCTT
TGACCGCTCATCCCTTACACAGCATCAGAAGATCCACACTGGAGACAAGCCATATGAATGCAGCGAATGC
GGGAAAGCCTTTAGCCAGCGGTGCCGGCTCACGCGGCATCAGCGTGTCCACACGGGAGAGAAGCCCTTTG
AATGCACTGTGTGTGGGAAAGTTTTCAGTTCAAAATCTTCTGTTATTCAACATCAACGGCGTTACGCCAA
ACAGGGAATAGACTAGTAATGAACTAGTCCGTAACTTGAAAGTATTTCGATTTCTTGGCTTTATATATCT
TGTGGAAAGGACGATCGTGTCGAGTGGAGTTGATGTTTACGCGTTAAGTCGACAATCAACCTCTGGATTA
CAAAATTTGTGAAAGATTGACTGGTATTCTTAACTATGTTGCTCCTTTTACGCTATGTGGATACGCTGCT
TTAATGCCTTTGTATCATGCTATTGCTTCCCGTATGGCTTTCATTTTCTCCTCCTTGTATAAATCCTGGT
TGCTGTCTCTTTATGAGGAGTTGTGGCCCGTTGTCAGGCAACGTGGCGTGGTGTGCACTGTGTTTGCTGA
CGCAACCCCCACTGGTTGGGGCATTGCCACCACCTGTCAGCTCCTTTCCGGGACTTTCGCTTTCCCCCTC
CCTATTGCCACGGCGGAACTCATCGCCGCCTGCCTTGCCCGCTGCTGGACAGGGGCTCGGCTGTTGGGCA
CTGACAATTCCGTGGTGTTGTCGGGGAAATCATCGTCCTTTCCTTGGCTGCTCGCCTGTGTTGCCACCTG
GATTCTGCGCGGGACGTCCTTCTGCTACGTCCCTTCGGCCCTCAATCCAGCGGACCTTCCTTCCCGCGGC
CTGCTGCCGGCTCTGCGGCCTCTTCCGCGTCTTCGCCTTCGCCCTCAGACGAGTCGGATCTCCCTTTGGG
CCGCCTCCCCGCGTCGACTTTAAGACCAATGACTTACAAGGCAGCTGTAGATCTTAGCCACTTTTTAAAA
GAAAAGGGGGGACTGGAAGGGCTAATTCACTCCCAACGAAGACAAGATCTGCTTTTTGCTTGTACTGGGT
CTCTCTGGTTAGACCAGATCTGAGCCTGGGAGCTCTCTGGCTAACTAGGGAACCCACTGCTTAAGCCTCA
ATAAAGCTTGCCTTGAGTGCTTCAAGTAGTGTGTGCCCGTCTGTTGTGTGACTCTGGTAACTAGAGATCC
CTCAGACCCTTTTAGTCAGTGTGGAAAATCTCTAGCAGTACGTATAGTAGTTCATGTCATCTTATTATTC
AGTATTTATAACTTGCAAAGAAATGAATATCAGAGAGTGAGAGGAACTTGTTTATTGCAGCTTATAATGG
TTACAAATAAAGCAATAGCATCACAAATTTCACAAATAAAGCATTTTTTTCACTGCATTCTAGTTGTGGT
TTGTCCAAACTCATCAATGTATCTTATCATGTCTGGCTCTAGCTATCCCGCCCCTAACTCCGCCCATCCC
GCCCCTAACTCCGCCCAGTTCCGCCCATTCTCCGCCCCATGGCTGACTAATTTTTTTTATTTATGCAGAG
GCCGAGGCCGCCTCGGCCTCTGAGCTATTCCAGAAGTAGTGAGGAGGCTTTTTTGGAGGCCTAGGGACGT
ACCCAATTCGCCCTATAGTGAGTCGTATTACGCGCGCTCACTGGCCGTCGTTTTACAACGTCGTGACTGG
GAAAACCCTGGCGTTACCCAACTTAATCGCCTTGCAGCACATCCCCCTTTCGCCAGCTGGCGTAATAGCG
AAGAGGCCCGCACCGATCGCCCTTCCCAACAGTTGCGCAGCCTGAATGGCGAATGGG
[124 nt withheld, positions 6848-6971]
C
[91 nt withheld, positions 6973-7063]
A
[49 nt withheld, positions 7065-7113]
CCTTTGACGTTGGAGTCCACGTTCTTT
[37 nt withheld, positions 7141-7177]
ACCCTATCTCGGTCTATTCTTTTGATTTATAAGGGATTTTGCCGATTTCGGCCTATTGGTTAAAAAATGA
GCTGATTTAACAAAAATTTAACGCGAATTTTAACAAAATATTAACGCTTACAATTTAGGTGGCACTTTTC
GGGGAAATGTGCGCGGAACCCCTATTTGTTTATTTTTCTAAATACATTCAAATATGTATCCGCTCATGAG
ACAATAACCCTGATAAATGCTTCAATAATATTGAAAAAGGAAGAGTATGAGTATTCAACATTTCCGTGTC
GCCCTTATTCCCTTTTTTGCGGCATTTTGCCTTCCTGTTTTTGCTCACCCAGAAACGCTGGTGAAAGTAA
AAGATGCTGAAGATCAGTTGGGTGCACGAGTGGGTTACATCGAACTGGATCTCAACAGCGGTAAGATCCT
TGAGAGTTTTCGCCCCGAAGAACGTTTTCCAATGATGAGCACTTTTAAAGTTCTGCTATGTGGCGCGGTA
TTATCCCGTATTGACGCCGGGCAAGAGCAACTCGGTCGCCGCATACACTATTCTCAGAATGACTTGGTTG
AGTACTCACCAGTCACAGAAAAGCATCTTACGGATGGCATGACAGTAAGAGAATTATGCAGTGCTGCCAT
AACCATGAGTGATAACACTGCGGCCAACTTACTTCTGACAACGATCGGAGGACCGAAGGAGCTAACCGCT
TTTTTGCACAACATGGGGGATCATGTAACTCGCCTTGATCGTTGGGAACCGGAGCTGAATGAAGCCATAC
CAAACGACGAGCGTGACACCACGATGCCTGTAGCAATGGCAACAACGTTGCGCAAACTATTAACTGGCGA
ACTACTTACTCTAGCTTCCCGGCAACAATTAATAGACTGGATGGAGGCGGATAAAGTTGCAGGACCACTT
CTGCGCTCGGCCCTTCCGGCTGGCTGGTTTATTGCTGATAAATCTGGAGCCGGTGAGCGTGGGTCTCGCG
GTATCATTGCAGCACTGGGGCCAGATGGTAAGCCCTCCCGTATCGTAGTTATCTACACGACGGGGAGTCA
GGCAACTATGGATGAACGAAATAGACAGATCGCTGAGATAGGTGCCTCACTGATTAAGCATTGGTAACTG
TCAGACCAAGTTTACTCATATATACTTTAGATTGATTTAAAACTTCATTTTTAATTTAAAAGGATCTAGG
TGAAGATCCTTTTTGATAATCTCATGACCAAAATCCCTTAACGTGAGTTTTCGTTCCACTGAGCGTCAGA
CCCCGTAGAAAAGATCAAAGGATCTTCTTGAGATCCTTTTTTTCTGCGCGTAATCTGCTGCTTGCAAACA
AAAAAACCACCGCTACCAGCGGTGGTTTGTTTGCCGGATCAAGAGCTACCAACTCTTTTTCCGAAGGTAA
CTGGCTTCAGCAGAGCGCAGATACCAAATACTGTTCTTCTAGTGTAGCCGTAGTTAGGCCACCACTTCAA
GAACTCTGTAGCACCGCCTACATACCTCGCTCTGCTAATCCTGTTACCAGTGGCTGCTGCCAGTGGCGAT
AAGTCGTGTCTTACCGGGTTGGACTCAAGACGATAGTTACCGGATAAGGCGCAGCGGTCGGGCTGAACGG
GGGGTTCGTGCACACAGCCCAGCTTGGAGCGAACGACCTACACCGAACTGAGATACCTACAGCGTGAGCT
ATGAGAAAGCGCCACGCTTCCCGAAGGGAGAAAGGCGGACAGGTATCCGGTAAGCGGCAGGGTCGGAACA
GGAGAGCGCACGAGGGAGCTTCCAGGGGGAAACGCCTGGTATCTTTATAGTCCTGTCGGGTTTCGCCACC
TCTGACTTGAGCGTCGATTTTTGTGATGCTCGTCAGGGGGGCGGAGCCTATGGAAAAACGCCAGCAACGC
GGCCTTTTTACGGTTCCTGGCCTTTTGCTGGCCTTTTGCTCACATGTTCTTTCCTGCGTTATCCCCTGAT
TCTGTGGATAACCGTATTACCGCCTTTGAGTGAGCTGATACCGCTCGCCGCAGCCGAACGACCGAGCGCA
GCGAGTCAGTGAGCGAGGAAGCGGAAGAGCGCCCAATACGCAAACCGCCTCTCCCCGCGCGTTGGCCGAT
TCATTAATGCAGCTGGCACGACAGGTTTCCCGACTGGAAAGCGGGCAGTGAGCGCAACGCAATTAATGTG
AGTTAGCTCACTCATTAGGCACCCCAGGCTTTACACTTTATGCTTCCGGCTCGTATGTTGTGTGGAATTG
TGAGCGGATAACAATTTCACACAGGAAACAGCTATGACCATGATTACGCCAAGCGCGCAATTAACCCTCA
CTAAAGGGAACAAAAGCTGGAGCTGCAAGC
