>Addgene plasmid #143022 | TFORF0399 | depositor partial sequence | sequence record 281204 | Insert
ACCGCCACCATGCTGGAGAACTATAACAGCATTGTGTCATTGGGCCTTCCAGTTCCTCAACCTGATGTGA
TTTTCCAATTGAAGAGAGGGGACAAGCCGTGGATGGTAGATCTTCATGGGTCTGAGGAGAGAGAATGGCC
AGAGAGTGTCTCTCTAGACTGGGAAACTAAGCCTGAGATTCACGATGCTTCAGACAAAAAATCAGAAGGA
TCATTGAGGGAATGCCTTGGAAGGCAAAGTCCTCTGTGTCCTAAATTTGAAGTTCATACACCCAATGGCA
GGATGGGAACAGAAAAGCAAAGCCCTTCAGGGGAGACTCGTAAGAAATCCCTCTCCCGGGACAAAGGCTT
GCGGCGACGGTCAGCCCTGTCCAGGGAAATTCTCACTAAAGAGAGACACCAGGAATGCAGTGACTGTGGG
AAGACCTTTTTTGACCACTCATCCCTCACCCGCCATCAGAGGACTCACACTGGGGAGAAGCCCTACGACT
GCCGCGAGTGTGGGAAAGCCTTCAGCCACAGGAGCAGCCTCAGCAGACATCTGATGTCACACACTGGGGA
GAGCCCCTACGAGTGCAGTGTGTGCTCAAAAGCCTTCTTTGACCGTTCGTCCCTAACTGTCCATCAGCGA
ATTCACACTGGAGAGAAACCCTTTCAGTGCAACGAGTGTGGAAAAGCCTTTTTTGACCGTTCATCCCTTA
CTCGACACCAGAGAATTCACACTGGAGAAAGTCCTTATGAATGTCATCAGTGTGGGAAAGCCTTTAGCCA
GAAAAGTATTCTTACTCGCCATCAGCTAATCCACACTGGCAGGAAGCCTTATGAGTGTAACGAGTGCGGG
AAAGCTTTCTATGGTGTCTCGTCTCTGAATAGACATCAGAAAGCTCATGCTGGGGACCCTCGCTATCAGT
GTAACGAGTGTGGCAAAGCTTTCTTTGACCGCTCATCCCTTACACAGCATCAGAAGATCCACACTGGAGA
CAAGCCATATGAATGCAGCGAATGCGGGAAAGCCTTTAGCCAGCGGTGCCGGCTCACGCGGCATCAGCGT
GTCCACACGGGAGAGAAGCCCTTTGAATGCACTGTGTGTGGGAAAGTTTTCAGTTCAAAATCTTCTGTTA
TTCAACATCAACGGCGTTACGCCAAACAGGGAATAGACTAGTAATGAACTAGTCCGTAACTTGAAAGTAT
TTCGATTTCTTGGCTTTATATATCTTGTGGAAAGGACGATCGTGTCGAGTGGAGTTGATGTTT
