>Addgene plasmid #143022 | TFORF0399 | depositor partial sequence | sequence record 281205 | Barcode
TCGTGTCGAGTGGAGTTGATGTTT
